Addgene plasmid #90833: PDCD2L B8.3 gRNA
Purpose: 3rd generation lentiviral gRNA plasmid targeting human PDCD2L
Depositing lab: Iain Cheeseman. Depositing organization: Whitehead Institute for Biomedical Research. Publication: Large-Scale Analysis of CRISPR/Cas9 Cell-Cycle Knockouts Reveals the Diversity of p53-Dependent Responses to Cell-Cycle Defects. McKinley KL, Cheeseman IM. Dev Cell. 2017 Feb 27;40(4):405-420.e2. doi: 10.1016/j.devcel.2017.01.012. Epub 2017 Feb 16. PubMed 28216383.
Backbone
  Vector backbone: pLenti-sgRNA
  Backbone manufacturer: Eric Lander & David Sabatini labs (Addgene plasmid #71409)
  Backbone size w/o insert (bp): 9151
  Vector type: Lentiviral, CRISPR
  Selectable markers: Puromycin
Growth in bacteria
  Bacterial resistance: Ampicillin, 100 μg/mL
  Growth temperature: 37°C
  Growth strain: NEB Stable
  Copy number: Unknown
Gene/Insert
  Gene/Insert name: PDCD2L (Guide Designation B8.3) (alt name: pKMKO series)
  gRNA/shRNA sequence: CACCgCTTCGAGATGCGCCGGTGCA
  Species: H. sapiens (human)
  Promoter: U6
  Cloning method: Restriction Enzyme; 5′ cloning site BsmBI (destroyed during cloning); 3′ cloning site BsmBI (destroyed during cloning)
  Sequencing primers: 5′ hU6-F (5'-GAGGGCCTATTTCCCATGATT-3'); 3′ EF1a-R (5'-CACGGCGACTACTGCACTTA-3')
Terms and licenses: Academic/Nonprofit Terms; Industry Terms: Not Available to Industry
Depositor comments: Please note that gRNA target sequence listed is not strictly the 20nt spacer sequence, but also contains the 5' BsmBI overhang. For more information about knockout human cell lines generated using this plasmid, please see http://cellcycleknockouts.wi.mit.edu/ .
How to cite: PDCD2L B8.3 gRNA was a gift from Iain Cheeseman (Addgene plasmid # 90833 ; http://n2t.net/addgene:90833 ; RRID:Addgene_90833)
