[The description below was written by a language model from this plasmid's Addgene catalogue record and pLannotate feature annotations shown in this document.]
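Description:
PDCD2L B8.3 gRNA is a third-generation lentiviral CRISPR plasmid built on the pLenti-sgRNA backbone and designed to deliver a single guide RNA against human PDCD2L. It is propagated in E. coli through a high-copy ColE1/pUC-type origin with ampicillin selection (AmpR), and it also carries an f1 origin plus residual lac, T3 and T7 cloning-vector elements. The catalogue lists the empty backbone as 9,151 bp, whereas the sequenced plasmid is 7,302 nt. That would be consistent with loss of a stuffer fragment when the guide was cloned between the two BsmBI sites, which were destroyed in the process, although the record does not say so.

The viral portion begins with an RSV promoter driving a truncated HIV-1 5' LTR, making genomic RNA production Tat-independent. It continues with the Ψ packaging signal and a gag fragment, the RRE for Rev-dependent nuclear export, a cPPT/CTS, and WPRE to enhance transcript expression. It ends in a ΔU3 self-inactivating 3' LTR followed by an SV40 poly(A) signal and SV40 origin.

Two expression units sit within this frame. A human U6 RNA polymerase III promoter transcribes the PDCD2L spacer fused to the S. pyogenes Cas9 guide scaffold (annotated as a tracrRNA fragment), and an EF-1α core promoter drives puromycin N-acetyltransferase for selection of transduced mammalian cells. No Cas9 is encoded, so the nuclease must be supplied separately, for example from a Cas9-expressing cell line. The plasmid belongs to a guide series used for a large-scale analysis of cell-cycle gene knockouts in human cells, and is suited to generating PDCD2L knockout populations or lines.
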