Features (pLannotate 1.2.2; 27 found; start..end, strand, type, name):
     89..110     +  protein_bind   CAP binding site: CAP binding activates transcription in the presence of cAMP. E. coli catabolite activator protein
    125..155     +  promoter       lac promoter: promoter for the E. coli lac operon
    163..179     +  protein_bind   lac operator: The lac repressor binds to the lac operator to inhibit transcription in E. coli. This inhibition can be relieved by adding lactose or isopropyl-β-D-thiogalactopyranoside (IPTG). lac repressor encoded by lacI
    224..242     +  promoter       T3 promoter: promoter for bacteriophage T3 RNA polymerase
    270..496     +  promoter       RSV promoter: Rous sarcoma virus enhancer/promoter
    497..677     +  LTR            5' LTR (truncated): truncated 5' long terminal repeat (LTR) from HIV-1
    724..849     +  misc_feature   HIV-1 Ψ: packaging signal of human immunodeficiency virus type 1
    833..1196    +  CDS            HIV-1 gag (fragment): gag protein from human immunodeficiency virus 1; gag
   1342..1575    +  misc_feature   RRE: The Rev response element (RRE) of HIV-1 allows for Rev-dependent mRNA export from the nucleus to the cytoplasm.
   1952..1978    +  CDS            Rev (fragment): human immunodeficiency virus 1 (HIV-1) Rev protein; rev; enhances nuclear export of unspliced and incompletely spliced viral mRNAs
   1982..2222    +  promoter       U6 promoter: RNA polymerase III promoter for human U6 snRNA
   2270..2337    +  misc_RNA       tracrRNA (fragment): trans-activating CRISPR RNA for the Streptococcus pyogenes CRISPR/Cas9 system
   2386..2503    +  misc_feature   cPPT/CTS: central polypurine tract and central termination sequence of HIV-1
   2572..2783    +  promoter       EF-1α core promoter: core promoter for human elongation factor EF-1α
   2809..3408    +  CDS            PuroR (fragment): puromycin N-acetyltransferase; pac from Streptomyces; confers resistance to puromycin
   3424..4012    +  misc_feature   WPRE: woodchuck hepatitis virus posttranscriptional regulatory element
   4063..4082    +  misc_feature   cPPT/CTS (fragment): central polypurine tract and central termination sequence of HIV-1
   4084..4317    +  LTR            3' LTR (ΔU3): self-inactivating 3' long terminal repeat (LTR) from HIV-1
   4395..4516    +  polyA_signal   SV40 poly(A) signal: SV40 polyadenylation signal
   4556..4691    +  rep_origin     SV40 ori: SV40 origin of replication
   4712..4730    -  promoter       T7 promoter: promoter for bacteriophage T7 RNA polymerase
   4738..4893    +  CDS            lacZα (fragment): LacZα fragment of β-galactosidase; lacZ fragment
   4898..5326    +  rep_origin     f1 ori (sequence partly withheld): f1 bacteriophage origin of replication; arrow indicates direction of (+) strand synthesis
   5379..5483    +  promoter       AmpR promoter: bla
   5484..6344    +  CDS            AmpR: β-lactamase; bla; confers resistance to ampicillin, carbenicillin, and related antibiotics
   6515..7103    +  rep_origin     ori: high-copy-number ColE1/pMB1/pBR322/pUC origin of replication
   7286..76      +  CDS            lacI (fragment) (across the origin): lac repressor; lacI; The lac repressor binds to the lac operator to inhibit transcription in E. coli. This inhibition can be relieved by adding lactose or isopropyl-β-D-thiogalactopyranoside (IPTG).
>Addgene plasmid #90833 | PDCD2L B8.3 gRNA | addgene full sequence | sequence record 183879 | Addgene NGS Result
CGCCTCTCCCCGCGCGTTGGCCGATTCATTAATGCAGCTGGCACGACAGGTTTCCCGACTGGAAAGCGGG
CAGTGAGCGCAACGCAATTAATGTGAGTTAGCTCACTCATTAGGCACCCCAGGCTTTACACTTTATGCTT
CCGGCTCGTATGTTGTGTGGAATTGTGAGCGGATAACAATTTCACACAGGAAACAGCTATGACCATGATT
ACGCCAAGCGCGCAATTAACCCTCACTAAAGGGAACAAAAGCTGGAGCTGCAAGCTTAATGTAGTCTTAT
GCAATACTCTTGTAGTCTTGCAACATGGTAACGATGAGTTAGCAACATGCCTTACAAGGAGAGAAAAAGC
ACCGTGCATGCCGATTGGTGGAAGTAAGGTGGTACGATCGTGCCTTATTAGGAAGGCAACAGACGGGTCT
GACATGGATTGGACGAACCACTGAATTGCCGCATTGCAGAGATATTGTATTTAAGTGCCTAGCTCGATAC
ATAAACGGGTCTCTCTGGTTAGACCAGATCTGAGCCTGGGAGCTCTCTGGCTAACTAGGGAACCCACTGC
TTAAGCCTCAATAAAGCTTGCCTTGAGTGCTTCAAGTAGTGTGTGCCCGTCTGTTGTGTGACTCTGGTAA
CTAGAGATCCCTCAGACCCTTTTAGTCAGTGTGGAAAATCTCTAGCAGTGGCGCCCGAACAGGGACTTGA
AAGCGAAAGGGAAACCAGAGGAGCTCTCTCGACGCAGGACTCGGCTTGCTGAAGCGCGCACGGCAAGAGG
CGAGGGGCGGCGACTGGTGAGTACGCCAAAAATTTTGACTAGCGGAGGCTAGAAGGAGAGAGATGGGTGC
GAGAGCGTCAGTATTAAGCGGGGGAGAATTAGATCGCGATGGGAAAAAATTCGGTTAAGGCCAGGGGGAA
AGAAAAAATATAAATTAAAACATATAGTATGGGCAAGCAGGGAGCTAGAACGATTCGCAGTTAATCCTGG
CCTGTTAGAAACATCAGAAGGCTGTAGACAAATACTGGGACAGCTACAACCATCCCTTCAGACAGGATCA
GAAGAACTTAGATCATTATATAATACAGTAGCAACCCTCTATTGTGTGCATCAAAGGATAGAGATAAAAG
ACACCAAGGAAGCTTTAGACAAGATAGAGGAAGAGCAAAACAAAAGTAAGACCACCGCACAGCAAGCGGC
CGCTGATCTTCAGACCTGGAGGAGGAGATATGAGGGACAATTGGAGAAGTGAATTATATAAATATAAAGT
AGTAAAAATTGAACCATTAGGAGTAGCACCCACCAAGGCAAAGAGAAGAGTGGTGCAGAGAGAAAAAAGA
GCAGTGGGAATAGGAGCTTTGTTCCTTGGGTTCTTGGGAGCAGCAGGAAGCACTATGGGCGCAGCGTCAA
TGACGCTGACGGTACAGGCCAGACAATTATTGTCTGGTATAGTGCAGCAGCAGAACAATTTGCTGAGGGC
TATTGAGGCGCAACAGCATCTGTTGCAACTCACAGTCTGGGGCATCAAGCAGCTCCAGGCAAGAATCCTG
GCTGTGGAAAGATACCTAAAGGATCAACAGCTCCTGGGGATTTGGGGTTGCTCTGGAAAACTCATTTGCA
CCACTGCTGTGCCTTGGAATGCTAGTTGGAGTAATAAATCTCTGGAACAGATTTGGAATCACACGACCTG
GATGGAGTGGGACAGAGAAATTAACAATTACACAAGCTTAATACACTCCTTAATTGAAGAATCGCAAAAC
CAGCAAGAAAAGAATGAACAAGAATTATTGGAATTAGATAAATGGGCAAGTTTGTGGAATTGGTTTAACA
TAACAAATTGGCTGTGGTATATAAAATTATTCATAATGATAGTAGGAGGCTTGGTAGGTTTAAGAATAGT
TTTTGCTGTACTTTCTATAGTGAATAGAGTTAGGCAGGGATATTCACCATTATCGTTTCAGACCCACCTC
CCAACCCCGAGGGGACCCAGAGAGGGCCTATTTCCCATGATTCCTTCATATTTGCATATACGATACAAGG
CTGTTAGAGAGATAATTAGAATTAATTTGACTGTAAACACAAAGATATTAGTACAAAATACGTGACGTAG
AAAGTAATAATTTCTTGGGTAGTTTGCAGTTTTAAAATTATGTTTTAAAATGGACTATCATATGCTTACC
GTAACTTGAAAGTATTTCGATTTCTTGGCTTTATATATCTTGTGGAAAGGACGAAACACCGCTTCGAGAT
GCGCCGGTGCAGTTTAAGAGCTATGCTGGAAACAGCATAGCAAGTTTAAATAAGGCTAGTCCGTTATCAA
CTTGAAAAAGTGGCACCGAGTCGGTGCTTTTTTTGAATTCTAGATCTTGAGACAAATGGCAGTATTCATC
CACAATTTTAAAAGAAAAGGGGGGATTGGGGGGTACAGTGCAGGGGAAAGAATAGTAGACATAATAGCAA
CAGACATACAAACTAAAGAATTACAAAAACAAATTACAAAAATTCAAAATTTTCGGGTTTATTACAGGGA
CAGCAGAGATCCACTTTGGCGCCGGCTCGAGTGGCTCCGGTGCCCGTCAGTGGGCAGAGCGCACATCGCC
CACAGTCCCCGAGAAGTTGGGGGGAGGGGTCGGCAATTGAACCGGTGCCTAGAGAAGGTGGCGCGGGGTA
AACTGGGAAAGTGATGTCGTGTACTGGCTCCGCCTTTTTCCCGAGGGTGGGGGAGAACCGTATATAAGTG
CAGTAGTCGCCGTGAACGTTCTTTTTCGCAACGGGTTTGCCGCCAGAACACAGGTGTCGTGACGCGGGAT
CCGCCACCATGACCGAGTACAAGCCCACGGTGCGCCTCGCCACCCGCGACGACGTCCCCAGGGCCGTACG
CACCCTCGCCGCCGCGTTCGCCGACTACCCCGCCACGCGCCACACCGTCGATCCGGACCGCCACATCGAG
CGGGTCACCGAGCTGCAAGAACTCTTCCTCACGCGCGTCGGGCTCGACATCGGCAAGGTGTGGGTCGCGG
ACGACGGCGCCGCGGTGGCGGTCTGGACCACGCCGGAGAGCGTCGAAGCGGGGGCGGTGTTCGCCGAGAT
CGGCCCGCGCATGGCCGAGTTGAGCGGTTCCCGGCTGGCCGCGCAGCAACAGATGGAAGGCCTCCTGGCG
CCGCACCGGCCCAAGGAGCCCGCGTGGTTCCTGGCCACCGTCGGAGTCTCGCCCGACCACCAGGGCAAGG
GTCTGGGCAGCGCCGTCGTGCTCCCCGGAGTGGAGGCGGCCGAGCGCGCCGGGGTGCCCGCCTTCCTGGA
GACCTCCGCGCCCCGCAACCTCCCCTTCTACGAGCGGCTCGGCTTCACCGTCACCGCCGACGTCGAGGTG
CCCGAAGGACCGCGCACCTGGTGCATGACCCGCAAGCCCGGTGCCTGAACGCGTTAAGTCGACAATCAAC
CTCTGGATTACAAAATTTGTGAAAGATTGACTGGTATTCTTAACTATGTTGCTCCTTTTACGCTATGTGG
ATACGCTGCTTTAATGCCTTTGTATCATGCTATTGCTTCCCGTATGGCTTTCATTTTCTCCTCCTTGTAT
AAATCCTGGTTGCTGTCTCTTTATGAGGAGTTGTGGCCCGTTGTCAGGCAACGTGGCGTGGTGTGCACTG
TGTTTGCTGACGCAACCCCCACTGGTTGGGGCATTGCCACCACCTGTCAGCTCCTTTCCGGGACTTTCGC
TTTCCCCCTCCCTATTGCCACGGCGGAACTCATCGCCGCCTGCCTTGCCCGCTGCTGGACAGGGGCTCGG
CTGTTGGGCACTGACAATTCCGTGGTGTTGTCGGGGAAATCATCGTCCTTTCCTTGGCTGCTCGCCTGTG
TTGCCACCTGGATTCTGCGCGGGACGTCCTTCTGCTACGTCCCTTCGGCCCTCAATCCAGCGGACCTTCC
TTCCCGCGGCCTGCTGCCGGCTCTGCGGCCTCTTCCGCGTCTTCGCCTTCGCCCTCAGACGAGTCGGATC
TCCCTTTGGGCCGCCTCCCCGCGTCGACTTTAAGACCAATGACTTACAAGGCAGCTGTAGATCTTAGCCA
CTTTTTAAAAGAAAAGGGGGGACTGGAAGGGCTAATTCACTCCCAACGAAGACAAGATCTGCTTTTTGCT
TGTACTGGGTCTCTCTGGTTAGACCAGATCTGAGCCTGGGAGCTCTCTGGCTAACTAGGGAACCCACTGC
TTAAGCCTCAATAAAGCTTGCCTTGAGTGCTTCAAGTAGTGTGTGCCCGTCTGTTGTGTGACTCTGGTAA
CTAGAGATCCCTCAGACCCTTTTAGTCAGTGTGGAAAATCTCTAGCAGTACGTATAGTAGTTCATGTCAT
CTTATTATTCAGTATTTATAACTTGCAAAGAAATGAATATCAGAGAGTGAGAGGAACTTGTTTATTGCAG
CTTATAATGGTTACAAATAAAGCAATAGCATCACAAATTTCACAAATAAAGCATTTTTTTCACTGCATTC
TAGTTGTGGTTTGTCCAAACTCATCAATGTATCTTATCATGTCTGGCTCTAGCTATCCCGCCCCTAACTC
CGCCCATCCCGCCCCTAACTCCGCCCAGTTCCGCCCATTCTCCGCCCCATGGCTGACTAATTTTTTTTAT
TTATGCAGAGGCCGAGGCCGCCTCGGCCTCTGAGCTATTCCAGAAGTAGTGAGGAGGCTTTTTTGGAGGC
CTAGGGACGTACCCAATTCGCCCTATAGTGAGTCGTATTACGCGCGCTCACTGGCCGTCGTTTTACAACG
TCGTGACTGGGAAAACCCTGGCGTTACCCAACTTAATCGCCTTGCAGCACATCCCCCTTTCGCCAGCTGG
CGTAATAGCGAAGAGGCCCGCACCGATCGCCCTTCCCAACAGTTGCGCAGCCTGAATGGCGAATGGG
[124 nt withheld, positions 4898-5021]
C
[91 nt withheld, positions 5023-5113]
A
[49 nt withheld, positions 5115-5163]
CCTTTGACGTTGGAGTCCACGTTCTTT
[37 nt withheld, positions 5191-5227]
ACCCTATCTCGGTCTATTCTTTTGATTTATAAGGGATTTTGCCGATTTCGGCCTATTGGTTAAAAAATGA
GCTGATTTAACAAAAATTTAACGCGAATTTTAACAAAATATTAACGCTTACAATTTAGGTGGCACTTTTC
GGGGAAATGTGCGCGGAACCCCTATTTGTTTATTTTTCTAAATACATTCAAATATGTATCCGCTCATGAG
ACAATAACCCTGATAAATGCTTCAATAATATTGAAAAAGGAAGAGTATGAGTATTCAACATTTCCGTGTC
GCCCTTATTCCCTTTTTTGCGGCATTTTGCCTTCCTGTTTTTGCTCACCCAGAAACGCTGGTGAAAGTAA
AAGATGCTGAAGATCAGTTGGGTGCACGAGTGGGTTACATCGAACTGGATCTCAACAGCGGTAAGATCCT
TGAGAGTTTTCGCCCCGAAGAACGTTTTCCAATGATGAGCACTTTTAAAGTTCTGCTATGTGGCGCGGTA
TTATCCCGTATTGACGCCGGGCAAGAGCAACTCGGTCGCCGCATACACTATTCTCAGAATGACTTGGTTG
AGTACTCACCAGTCACAGAAAAGCATCTTACGGATGGCATGACAGTAAGAGAATTATGCAGTGCTGCCAT
AACCATGAGTGATAACACTGCGGCCAACTTACTTCTGACAACGATCGGAGGACCGAAGGAGCTAACCGCT
TTTTTGCACAACATGGGGGATCATGTAACTCGCCTTGATCGTTGGGAACCGGAGCTGAATGAAGCCATAC
CAAACGACGAGCGTGACACCACGATGCCTGTAGCAATGGCAACAACGTTGCGCAAACTATTAACTGGCGA
ACTACTTACTCTAGCTTCCCGGCAACAATTAATAGACTGGATGGAGGCGGATAAAGTTGCAGGACCACTT
CTGCGCTCGGCCCTTCCGGCTGGCTGGTTTATTGCTGATAAATCTGGAGCCGGTGAGCGTGGGTCTCGCG
GTATCATTGCAGCACTGGGGCCAGATGGTAAGCCCTCCCGTATCGTAGTTATCTACACGACGGGGAGTCA
GGCAACTATGGATGAACGAAATAGACAGATCGCTGAGATAGGTGCCTCACTGATTAAGCATTGGTAACTG
TCAGACCAAGTTTACTCATATATACTTTAGATTGATTTAAAACTTCATTTTTAATTTAAAAGGATCTAGG
TGAAGATCCTTTTTGATAATCTCATGACCAAAATCCCTTAACGTGAGTTTTCGTTCCACTGAGCGTCAGA
CCCCGTAGAAAAGATCAAAGGATCTTCTTGAGATCCTTTTTTTCTGCGCGTAATCTGCTGCTTGCAAACA
AAAAAACCACCGCTACCAGCGGTGGTTTGTTTGCCGGATCAAGAGCTACCAACTCTTTTTCCGAAGGTAA
CTGGCTTCAGCAGAGCGCAGATACCAAATACTGTTCTTCTAGTGTAGCCGTAGTTAGGCCACCACTTCAA
GAACTCTGTAGCACCGCCTACATACCTCGCTCTGCTAATCCTGTTACCAGTGGCTGCTGCCAGTGGCGAT
AAGTCGTGTCTTACCGGGTTGGACTCAAGACGATAGTTACCGGATAAGGCGCAGCGGTCGGGCTGAACGG
GGGGTTCGTGCACACAGCCCAGCTTGGAGCGAACGACCTACACCGAACTGAGATACCTACAGCGTGAGCT
ATGAGAAAGCGCCACGCTTCCCGAAGGGAGAAAGGCGGACAGGTATCCGGTAAGCGGCAGGGTCGGAACA
GGAGAGCGCACGAGGGAGCTTCCAGGGGGAAACGCCTGGTATCTTTATAGTCCTGTCGGGTTTCGCCACC
TCTGACTTGAGCGTCGATTTTTGTGATGCTCGTCAGGGGGGCGGAGCCTATGGAAAAACGCCAGCAACGC
GGCCTTTTTACGGTTCCTGGCCTTTTGCTGGCCTTTTGCTCACATGTTCTTTCCTGCGTTATCCCCTGAT
TCTGTGGATAACCGTATTACCGCCTTTGAGTGAGCTGATACCGCTCGCCGCAGCCGAACGACCGAGCGCA
GCGAGTCAGTGAGCGAGGAAGCGGAAGAGCGCCCAATACGCAAAC
